>Addgene plasmid #48143 | pSP6-RNAP | addgene full sequence | sequence record 373044 | Addgene NGS Result
CCGGAGATCTTCGAACTAGTTTGGACCATTTGTCATTTCCCCCTTTGATTTAAGTGAACAAGTTTATCCA
TCAACTATCTTAATTGAGTTAGTTTGTTTATCCAATAAACTAACTTTATCTCATCATATACAAAATAAAT
GTTTATTTCAATGTTTTTTTTAGAAAATTTAGTTATAATATTAGATATGATACTTTTAAATATCTAATTC
AAGCTTCAAAAAACACCAACTTAGTTCGGTGGATAAACAAAGGAGTGGTTATTATTCAAATTGCAGATCA
AGCTTTAGTAAAAAAAATGAATCAAAAATTAATATTAGATGAAATTTTGAAGAACTCCCCTGTCTCCAGG
GCAACTCTCTCTGAGATTACAGGATTAAACAAGTCTACTGTCTCCTCTCAAGTAAATACACTGCTTGAAA
AAGATTTTATTTTTGAAATTGGGGCAGGGCAATCTAGAGGCGGCAGAAGACCTGTAATGCTTGTTTTTAA
TAAGAATGCAGGCTACTCGATTGGTATTGATATAGGAGTCGACTATCTTAACGGAATTCTAACCGACTTA
GAAGGAAATATTATTCTCGAGAAGACTTCTGACTTGTCTAGTTCTTCCGCTAGTGAAGTAAAAGAGATTT
TATTTGCACTTATTCATGGTTTTGTAACCCATATGCCTGAGTCCCCTTATGGTCTAGTCGGAATAGGAAT
TTGTGTTCCAGGCCTTGTAGATCGTCATCAGCAAATTATTTTCATGCCTAACTTAAATTGGAATATCAAA
GATTTGCAGTTTTTAATTGAGAGTGAGTTTAATGTTCCGGTTTTTGTTGAAAATGAAGCTAATGCAGGAG
CATACGGTGAAAAAGTATTTGGTATGACAAAAAACTATGAAAACATCGTTTACATCAGTATTAATATCGG
AATTGGAACTGGACTTGTTATTAACAACGAATTGTATAAAGGTGTTCAGGGTTTTTCTGGGGAAATGGGT
CATATGACGATAGATTTTAATGGACCCAAATGCAGCTGTGGAAATCGAGGCTGTTGGGAATTATATGCTT
CTGAAAAAGCGTTACTGGCTTCGCTCTCTAAAGAAGAAAAGAATATTTCTCGAAAAGAGATTGTGGAACG
CGCAAATAAAAATGATGTAGAAATGTTAAATGCACTTCAAAACTTTGGCTTTTATATCGGAATTGGATTA
ACCAATATCCTTAATACATTTGATATAGAAGCTGTTATCTTGAGAAATCATATAATTGAATCTCATCCCA
TTGTTTTAAATACGATTAAAAACGAAGTTTCTTCTAGAGTCCATTCTCATTTAGACAATAAATGTGAACT
ATTGCCTTCTTCGTTAGGAAAAAATGCACCTGCTTTAGGAGCGGTTTCTATCGTTATTGATTCTTTTTTA
AGTGTTACCCCTATAAGTTAGTTAAGTGAACGCAAAGGGCGCCTGATGCGGTATTTTCTCCTTACGCATC
TGTGCGGTATTTCACACCGCATAGATCATTATTTAGCGATGTCGCCTACTCCTGAGGACGATCCGGCAAT
AGTTACCCTTATTATCAAGATAAGAAAGAAAAGGATTTTTCGCTACGCTCAAATCCTTTAAAAAAACACA
AAAGACCACATTTTTTAATGTGGTCTTTTATTCTTCAACTAAAGCACCCATTAGTTCAACAAACGAAAAT
TGGATAAAGTGGGATATTTTTAAAATATATATTTATGTTACAGTAATATTGACTTTTAAAAAAGGATTGA
TTCTAATGAAGAAAGCAGACAAGTAAGCCTCCTAAATTCACTTTAGATAAAAATTTAGGAGGCATATCAA
ATGAACTTTAATAAAATTGATTTAGACAATTGGAAGAGAAAAGAGATATTTAATCATTATTTGAACCAAC
AAACGACTTTTAGTATAACCACAGAAATTGATATTAGTGTTTTATACCGAAACATAAAACAAGAAGGATA
TAAATTTTACCCTGCATTTATTTTCTTAGTGACAAGGGTGATAAACTCAAATACAGCTTTTAGAACTGGT
TACAATAGCGACGGAGAGTTAGGTTATTGGGATAAGTTAGAGCCACTTTATACAATTTTTGATGGTGTAT
CTAAAACATTCTCTGGTATTTGGACTCCTGTAAAGAATGACTTCAAAGAGTTTTATGATTTATACCTTTC
TGATGTAGAGAAATATAATGGTTCGGGGAAATTGTTTCCCAAAACACCTATACCTGAAAATGCTTTTTCT
CTTTCTATTATTCCATGGACTTCATTTACTGGGTTTAACTTAAATATCAATAATAATAGTAATTACCTTC
TACCCATTATTACAGCAGGAAAATTCATTAATAAAGGTAATTCAATATATTTACCGCTATCTTTACAGGT
ACATCATTCTGTTTGTGATGGTTATCATGCAGGATTGTTTATGAACTCTATTCAGGAATTGTCAGATAGG
CCTAATGACTGGCTTTTATAATATGAGATAATGCCGACTGTACTTTTTACAGTCGGTTTTCTAATGTCAC
TAACCTGCCCCGTTAGTTGAAGAAGGTTTTTATATTACAGCTCCAGATCTATGGTGCACTCTCAGTACAA
TCTGCTCTGATGCCGCATAGTTAAGCCAGCCCCGACACCCGCCAACACCCGCTGACGCGCCCTGACGGGC
TTGTCTGCTCCCGGCATCCGCTTACAGACAAGCTGTGACCGTCTCCGGGAGCTGCATGTGTCAGAGGTTT
TCACCGTCATCACCGAAACGCGCGAGACGAAAGGGCCTCGTGATACGCCTATTTTTATAGGTTAATGTCA
TGATAATAATGGTTTCTTAGACGTCAGGTGGCACTTTTCGGGGAAATGTGCGCGGAACCCCTATTTGTTT
ATTTTTCTAAATACATTCAAATATGTATCCGCTCATGAGACAATAACCCTGATAAATGCTTCAATAATAT
TGAAAAAGGAAGAGTATGAGTATTCAACATTTCCGTGTCGCCCTTATTCCCTTTTTTGCGGCATTTTGCC
TTCCTGTTTTTGCTCACCCAGAAACGCTGGTGAAAGTAAAAGATGCTGAAGATCAGTTGGGTGCACGAGT
GGGTTACATCGAACTGGATCTCAACAGCGGTAAGATCCTTGAGAGTTTTCGCCCCGAAGAACGTTTTCCA
ATGATGAGCACTTTTAAAGTTCTGCTATGTGGCGCGGTATTATCCCGTATTGACGCCGGGCAAGAGCAAC
TCGGTCGCCGCATACACTATTCTCAGAATGACTTGGTTGAGTACTCACCAGTCACAGAAAAGCATCTTAC
GGATGGCATGACAGTAAGAGAATTATGCAGTGCTGCCATAACCATGAGTGATAACACTGCGGCCAACTTA
CTTCTGACAACGATCGGAGGACCGAAGGAGCTAACCGCTTTTTTGCACAACATGGGGGATCATGTAACTC
GCCTTGATCGTTGGGAACCGGAGCTGAATGAAGCCATACCAAACGACGAGCGTGACACCACGATGCCTGT
AGCAATGGCAACAACGTTGCGCAAACTATTAACTGGCGAACTACTTACTCTAGCTTCCCGGCAACAATTA
ATAGACTGGATGGAGGCGGATAAAGTTGCAGGACCACTTCTGCGCTCGGCCCTTCCGGCTGGCTGGTTTA
TTGCTGATAAATCTGGAGCCGGTGAGCGTGGGTCTCGCGGTATCATTGCAGCACTGGGGCCAGATGGTAA
GCCCTCCCGTATCGTAGTTATCTACACGACGGGGAGTCAGGCAACTATGGATGAACGAAATAGACAGATC
GCTGAGATAGGTGCCTCACTGATTAAGCATTGGTAACTGTCAGACCAAGTTTACTCATATATACTTTAGA
TTGATTTAAAACTTCATTTTTAATTTAAAAGGATCTAGGTGAAGATCCTTTTTGATAATCTCATGACCAA
AATCCCTTAACGTGAGTTTTCGTTCCACTGAGCGTCAGACCCCGTAGAAAAGATCAAAGGATCTTCTTGA
GATCCTTTTTTTCTGCGCGTAATCTGCTGCTTGCAAACAAAAAAACCACCGCTACCAGCGGTGGTTTGTT
TGCCGGATCAAGAGCTACCAACTCTTTTTCCGAAGGTAACTGGCTTCAGCAGAGCGCAGATACCAAATAC
TGTTCTTCTAGTGTAGCCGTAGTTAGGCCACCACTTCAAGAACTCTGTAGCACCGCCTACATACCTCGCT
CTGCTAATCCTGTTACCAGTGGCTGCTGCCAGTGGCGATAAGTCGTGTCTTACCGGGTTGGACTCAAGAC
GATAGTTACCGGATAAGGCGCAGCGGTCGGGCTGAACGGGGGGTTCGTGCACACAGCCCAGCTTGGAGCG
AACGACCTACACCGAACTGAGATACCTACAGCGTGAGCTATGAGAAAGCGCCACGCTTCCCGAAGGGAGA
AAGGCGGACAGGTATCCGGTAAGCGGCAGGGTCGGAACAGGAGAGCGCACGAGGGAGCTTCCAGGGGGAA
ACGCCTGGTATCTTTATAGTCCTGTCGGGTTTCGCCACCTCTGACTTGAGCGTCGATTTTTGTGATGCTC
GTCAGGGGGGCGGAGCCTATGGAAAAACGCCAGCAACGCGGCCTTTTTACGGTTCCTGGCCTTTTGCTGG
CCTTTTGCTCACATGTTCTTTCCTGCGTTATCCCCTGATTCTGTGGATAACCGTATTACCGCCTTTGAGT
GAGCTGATACCGCTCGCCGCAGCCGAACGACCGAGCGCAGCGAGTCAGTGAGCGAGGAAGCGGAAGAGCG
CCCAATACGCAAACCGCCTCTCCCCGCGCGTTGGCCGATTCATTAATGCAGCTGGCACGACAGGTTTCCC
GACTGGAAAGCGGGCAGTGAGCGCAACGCAATTAATGTGAGTTAGCTCACTCATTAGGCACCCCAGGCTT
TACACTTTATGCTTCCGGCTCGTATGTTGTGTGGAATTGTGAGCGGATAACAATTTCACACAGGAAACAG
CTATGACCATGATTACGCCAAGCTTGCATGCCTGCAGGTCATTTATTAACGATTACCTGCTTTTAATTCT
GCATCTAATTGCATAAGCTCCGCCTTCATTTTTTCCTTTTCAGCTTCAAAATCATTATTCACTGGAAGAT
CTTCTGCTACTGCATTTTCATCATTTGTTTGTAGCCACTTTGGAACCATTTCTTTACGTGCATTACGTAC
TACACGTTTCCTTTTTGTTTGCTTCGGTTTCCAATGTTTAAGACGGTATTCTAATAGTGATTTATATTGC
TTATTCGTATCAACGATTACAGTATCGTTAAGCATTTCACTTTTCACTTCGTCGAAAGGTACATTATTAT
ATTTTTCTCGTAATTTATCATCAATAAAATCACGTGGACTACTACTAATTTTTTCATTTGTTAATTTTTC
ATTTGTTTCTTTTTTATTTATAGGTGTACGTTCTGTGTTGTACACACTGTGTTGTACAGAACGTACATCA
GAAGAAATTTGCTTATTTTGTATCTGATGTACATTTTGTACATCAGATATTTTTTCAGTGATTTCAAGTG
GCGAATGTTGTATCACGCTTAACGTCATGACGTTTTTACCTTGCGATTGTAAGAGATTTATTTGTTCAAT
GACAAGCAATTCGAAATTAGCTTGCGAAATCGGAATATCTGATACGGCGTAAAAATAATCTTTTTTTCCG
TCAACATATGCGCTAAAACCGACAGCGTATTGTTTAATAGCTAATTCCTTCCAAGCAGCGTCTACATTTC
TACGAGAAAATTTGTTTTGTAACTGGGTCTTCCTAATCGTCCAACCTTCACCTAAGCTCATAATATGACT
TAATAGACCGATAGACCGCAAGTCCTCCAGGTCCGTTTGTAATGGCGCGTTATGTATTTGAGCATATTGC
GTTGTTTTTATTGTTTTGATAATTCCATTCATTTCTAAATTCCTCCAACGATTGATTTTTTGTTGGAGTA
CTTGCTATAATATACGTAACCAAATAAACGTACTATTGCAACAAGTACAACCAAGAGAACGGAGGCCTCA
ATCTCCGTTCTTTTTTATTATATCATGTCCTATTGATGAAAATAGGAGTGGGTATAAAATCGGAATTTTA
CTAGAGACATTGATTAATTTGCAGACAGTTTTAGTTAACAGTTGAATATAAATGACTCTAGAGGATCCTT
AGGCAAATACGTATTCAGAATCCATGATTTCGTTAAGGTCGAACTCCCCTTGCTCAGGTACTTCGATACC
TGTATCAACCATCCAGCGCTCTTCATGCTCCTCCAGTAGTTTCTGAAGCGCATTACCATCAATATACATT
GCAACCATCTGCCCTTTAAGTGCCACTCTAAGAGTGAGGGTGTTGTCTGCATGAGTACCAAAAGAGTCGT
GGATTACAGCGATACTAGTTACGCCCTTGTCTACCAATTCACATACGGTAAGGATAAGGTGACTTGCGTC
ATGACCGTGTACGAAATTAGGTGCTGCTGCTCCCATCATAGCGGCTTCATCTACGATATCCGTTTCAACC
TGAAGGGACATCTTGATATCACCCATCAGACAGGTACGCACGCGTAGCATCTCGGTTGCCATGATCTTCT
GTTCTAAGATGAAGCCAGTAGGCAGGGTGTACATCAGGCCTTCATTACGTTTCGCTGCAAAGCGTGCAAG
CTGGCGTATCATCTTCATAGCTACTATCGGTGCCTTAACTACTTCAGAAATAGAAGGCCAGATTAGTGCC
GTCATGTAGTTGTAAGCTGCGCCCGGAGTCAAGTAATCTTGACGATCGTCTTCAAAAGGATGTACCTTGT
TTGCCGTCCGCCCTTCTGCTACTGCCTTCTGCGCCTCTTTTTCCTCTAAGTCTACGATGTAATCAATCAC
AGATTCACGGCAAGTTAAGCGAGTAGAACCATATGGCAAGGTCATCACGGGCTTTTTGGTTAAGCTACGG
GTAATACCAATACTATCCCATGCGCTAGCCATTGCTCGCAGTTCTGTACCGGACAGCGTGACGCTACCAG
AAGTAAACGTGGTTGCATCGTCCGCATCCATATATAGCGCATTCTTCTTGATAACCACTTGCGCCACCGC
CCCATAGATATCCTGCGGTGCATCGGAGGGTTTCAGGTTAACAGCTTTGGCCCCTACTTCGTCGCGAAGC
ATAGCACTATAGTGCTGAATGCCTGAACAAGACCCGTCCTGATGTACTGGTAGGTGAGTGCGGAATTCGT
CGGCCCTTCCTTCATCCACCAAATCAAGGTATTGAGCATACTCAAAGCACCAAGCGAGGAATTCATAAGG
TGCATCAGCTTTAGCCCATTGGGTGAATGTGAGAGGGTCTGCGGCGATGTCTCGACACATATCTTGGAAT
TCCTCATCTAATACGTTAGACACGCGCACATCAAAAGTTTTCTTGTCCCATCCCCAAAGGTTAGCACCAT
TGATGCAGAACCATTTAAGCGCTTCTACGCCATTCACAGGGCGTCCCTCGGTAAAGCGGAGTAATGCCTT
ACCTAAGTCGTTAGACTGCGGAGAGAGCGTGCTAGATTGCACATAGACACGGCTGCGGCTATCCATTGCG
TACACGAAGTAAATGGATTCAAAGGCGCTATATTTACGGGCCTGTCCTACCATGCGAACAACGGCGGCGG
ACTTTGAACCGCGCTTAGTTTCTGCGGTATATAGGCGCGCGCATTCGCCTTTCCAGTTAATGAATTGTTG
CCACTGCTCAGGTGATAGCATCTCTTTCAGTTCACGACCGCGCAGGTGTTGGAATTCAACAGGTACCGGG
TTAGCTGGCTTGTTCTCCTTGTCAATCAGTGGCTTGAAGGAAGGTACACCATAACCAAGGTCTAAGCGGA
TTGCTTCTTCAATAACTGCTAATACATCCTTGTTGATTTGCCATTGTGTATTTTGTAATGCGTTGATAGC
CTTATAAACCTTTGGCATTTGCTTTTGAGTCAACTTGCGTACATGCTCACGGTTACCTTTTACAAGACGG
ATACGGCTAGCTACCTTCTCAGTATGGAACCCTCCATTAAATGGAGTTCTCCAAGGACGAGGAGGGATTA
CGCAAGGGGCATAAGCTGGGCTTAATTGCGCTACGTGCTCTTTGAATGCGCTAATCCACTGGCCTACACT
TTCAGAAGTTTGTAAGTAGTAAATAGTCTTTCCGCCATAAGTGCGCATAGCACGCATAAATACAGGTTCA
CCATTATAGAAAACGCTACCTTCTAAGATTTCAAGCAAGGTAGTACCAATCTGCAATTGAGTTTCTTTTG
GCCACGCCTCCCAACGGTCAAAGTCCGCGTCCTTTTCTGCAACTGATTTTTCAGCAACTACAGCTACGTT
ATGAGCGTGACGATATGACTTAGTACGGCTAGCCTTGAGTGACTTCTTAACCTTCTCAAAGTATTTAGCG
GCGTGACCTTCTAGCTTAGAAAAGCGCACTTGGTCTTCAATGCGTTCTGCTACACTCATTGCAATAGCCT
GAAGGGTAGCATCCGTATTCAGCATATCCATAACAACTTTCATAGTGATGTATGCTGCAACTTCATTTTC
TACACATTGTAAGAAAGCCAATGCGCGAGGTGCACGACCTTTCTTACCTTCGTACTCTTCTTTATAAGCC
TGAATGCCTTCAGCCATAGGTGCAATAAGTTCTGACAACAGGCGGCGGTTCCATGCTGTGTCGCTCTCGC
TACCTGCTGCAATCTGGCGTTGTTGATCTGCTTCGAAGCGACGAATGCCACCATTAAACATCTCTTCTTC
TAATTGAAGCTGGATAGCGTGTAAATCTTGAGCT
Features (pLannotate 1.2.2; 15 found; start..end, strand, type, name):
    270..1406    +  CDS            xylR: XYLR_BACPZ - Protein inferred from homology: Swiss-Prot protein existence level 3. Transcriptional repressor of xylose-utilizing enzymes. From Bacillus subtilis subsp. spizizenii (strain ATCC 23059 / NRRL B-14472 / W23).
   1442..1493    -  misc_feature   bom (fragment): basis of mobility region from pBR322
   1532..1636    +  CDS            cop (fragment): COP1_STAAU - Protein predicted: Swiss-Prot protein existence level 4. Putative control of replication message. From Staphylococcus aureus.
   1821..2468    +  CDS            cat: CAT1_STAAU - Experimental evidence at transcript level: Swiss-Prot protein existence level 2. This enzyme is an effector of chloramphenicol resistance in bacteria. From Staphylococcus aureus.
   2570..2619    -  misc_feature   bom (fragment): basis of mobility region from pBR322
   2721..2756    -  CDS            rop (fragment): Rop protein, which maintains plasmids at low copy number; rop
   2851..2955    +  promoter       AmpR promoter: bla
   2956..3816    +  CDS            AmpR: β-lactamase; bla; confers resistance to ampicillin, carbenicillin, and related antibiotics
   3987..4575    +  rep_origin     ori: high-copy-number ColE1/pMB1/pBR322/pUC origin of replication
   4758..4850    +  CDS            lacI (fragment): lac repressor; lacI; The lac repressor binds to the lac operator to inhibit transcription in E. coli. This inhibition can be relieved by adding lactose or isopropyl-β-D-thiogalactopyranoside (IPTG).
   4863..4884    +  protein_bind   CAP binding site: CAP binding activates transcription in the presence of cAMP. E. coli catabolite activator protein
   4899..4929    +  promoter       lac promoter: promoter for the E. coli lac operon
   4937..4953    +  protein_bind   lac operator: The lac repressor binds to the lac operator to inhibit transcription in E. coli. This inhibition can be relieved by adding lactose or isopropyl-β-D-thiogalactopyranoside (IPTG). lac repressor encoded by lacI
   4990..5010    -  misc_feature   MCS (fragment): pUC18/19 multiple cloning site
   6162..8780    -  CDS            RPOL_BPSP6: Experimental evidence at transcript level: Swiss-Prot protein existence level 2. DNA-dependent RNA polymerase that catalyzes the transcription of viral genes. From Enterobacteria phage SP6 (Bacteriophage SP6).
