[The description below was written by a language model from this plasmid's Addgene catalogue record and pLannotate feature annotations shown in this document.]
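Description:
pSP6-RNAP is an 8.8 kb Escherichia coli/Bacillus megaterium shuttle plasmid built on the pMGBm19 backbone. It places the DNA-dependent RNA polymerase of bacteriophage SP6 under the xylose-inducible PxylA promoter. In E. coli it is maintained through a ColE1/pMB1-type origin and selected with ampicillin via the bla gene and its promoter. In B. megaterium selection is by chloramphenicol, conferred by a staphylococcal-type cat gene. Next to cat, the annotation picks up a fragment of a cop replication-control gene. The automated feature table does not explicitly label a Gram-positive replicon, however, and the roughly 1.1 kb between the pUC-derived sequences and the polymerase gene is unannotated. Remnants of earlier cloning vectors are also present, including bom and rop fragments, a lacI fragment, the CAP site, lac promoter and operator, and part of a pUC18/19 polylinker.

The payload is the SP6 RNA polymerase coding sequence on the reverse strand, with xylR, the xylose-responsive transcriptional repressor, encoded close by across the plasmid's numbering origin on the opposite strand. This is consistent with the divergent xylR–PxylA layout, although the promoter itself is not called out in the feature table. XylR keeps PxylA repressed until xylose is added, which triggers polymerase synthesis. The polymerase carries a valine-to-alanine substitution, given as V314A in the insert field and V313A in the depositor comment, and the depositor reports that the enzyme functions as published. The plasmid is the polymerase-supplying half of a phage-polymerase-driven system for protein production in B. megaterium. Such a system would be paired with a second plasmid carrying a target gene behind an SP6 promoter, which this record does not describe.
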