Addgene plasmid #48143: pSP6-RNAP
Purpose: Shuttle vector E. coli/B.meg.; encoding the RNA polymerase of the phage SP6 under control of the xylose inducible promoter PxylA
Depositing lab: Dieter Jahn. Depositing organization: Technische Universitaet Braunschweig. Publication: Application of Escherichia coli phage K1E DNA-dependent RNA polymerase for in vitro RNA synthesis and in vivo protein production in Bacillus megaterium. Stammen S, Schuller F, Dietrich S, Gamer M, Biedendieck R, Jahn D. Appl Microbiol Biotechnol. 2010 Sep;88(2):529-39. doi: 10.1007/s00253-010-2732-y. Epub 2010 Jul 2. PubMed 20596705.
Backbone
  Vector backbone: pMGBm19
  Backbone manufacturer: Gamer et al., 2009
  Vector type: Bacterial Expression, Synthetic Biology
Growth in bacteria
  Bacterial resistance: Ampicillin, 100 μg/mL
  Growth temperature: 37°C
  Growth strain: DH10B
  Growth instructions: For Bacillus megaterium: Chloramphenicol and 37 °C
  Copy number: Unknown
Gene/Insert
  Gene/Insert name: rna polymerase SP6
  Mutation: V314A (numbering based on NCBI Sequence ID: NP_853568.1)
Terms and licenses: Academic/Nonprofit Terms; Industry Terms: Not Available to Industry
Depositor comments: Please note that the V313A mutation in RNAP was present in the original sample and functions as described in the publication.
How to cite: pSP6-RNAP was a gift from Dieter Jahn (Addgene plasmid # 48143 ; http://n2t.net/addgene:48143 ; RRID:Addgene_48143)
