>Addgene plasmid #48143 | pSP6-RNAP | addgene partial sequence | sequence record 72388 | pBR322ori-F 5'-GGGAAACGCCTGGTATCTTT-3'
CCTCTGACTTGAGCGTCGATTTTTGTGATGCTCGTCAGGGGGGCGGAGCCTATGGAAAAACGCCAGCAAC
GCGGCCTTTTTACGGTTCCTGGCCTTTTGCTGGCCTTTTGCTCACATGTTCTTTCCTGCGTTATCCCCTG
ATTCTGTGGATAACCGTATTACCGCCTTTGAGTGAGCTGATACCGCTCGCCGCAGCCGAACGACCGAGCG
CAGCGAGTCAGTGAGCGAGGAAGCGGAAGAGCGCCCAATACGCAAACCGCCTCTCCCCGCGCGTTGGCCG
ATTCATTAATGCAGCTGGCACGACAGGTTTCCCGACTGGAAAGCGGGCAGTGAGCGCAACGCAATTAATG
TGAGTTAGCTCACTCATTAGGCACCCCAGGCTTTACACTTTATGCTTCCGGCTCGTATGTTGTGTGGAAT
TGTGAGCGGATAACAATTTCACACAGGAAACAGCTATGACCATGATTACGCCAAGCTTGCATGCCTGCAG
GTCATTTATTAACGATTACCTGCTTTTAATTCTGCATCTAATTGCATAAGCTCCGCCTTCATTTTTTCCT
TTTCAGCTTCAAAATCATTATTCACTGGAAGATCTTCTGCTACTGCATTTTCATCATTTGTTTGTAGCCA
CTTTGGAACCATTTCTTTACGTGCATTACGTACTACACGTTTCCTTTTTGTTTGCTTCGGTTTCCAATGT
TTAAGACGGTATTCTAATAGTGATTTATATTGCTTATTCGTATCAACGATTACAGTATCGTTAAGCATTT
CACTTTTCACTTCGTCG
