>Addgene plasmid #48143 | pSP6-RNAP | addgene partial sequence | sequence record 72858 | XylR-R 5'-gagagttgccctggagacag-3'
TCTAATATTAATTTTTGATTCATTTTTTTTACTAAAGCTTGATCTGCAATTTGAATAATAACCACTCCTT
TGTTTATCCACCGAACTAAGTTGGTGTTTTTTGAAGCTTGAATTAGATATTTAAAAGTATCATATCTAAT
ATTATAACTAAATTTTCTAAAAAAAACATTGAAATAAACATTTATTTTGTATATGATGAGATAAAGTTAG
TTTATTGGATAAACAAACTAACTCAATTAAGATAGTTGATGGATAAACTTGTTCACTTAAATCAAAGGGG
GAAATGACAAATGGTCCAAACTAGTTCGAAGATCTCCGGAGCTCAAGATTTACACGCTATCCAGCTTCAA
TTAGAAGAAGAGATGTTTAATGGTGGCATTCGTCGCTTCGAAGCAGATCAACAACGCCAGATTGCAGCAG
GTAGCGAGAGCGACACAGCATGGAACCGCCGCCTGTTGTCAGAACTTATTGCACCTATGGCTGAAGGCAT
TCAGGCTTATAAAGAAGAGTACGAAGGTAAGAAAGGTCGTGCACCTCGCGCATTGGCTTTCTTACAATGT
GTAGAAAATGAAGTTGCAGCATACATCACTATGAAAGTTGTTATGGATATGCTGAATACGGATGCTACCC
TTCAGGCTATTGCAATGAGTGTAGCAGAACGCATTGAAGACCAAGTGCGCTTTTCTAAGCTAGAAGGTCA
CGCCGCTAAATACTTTGAGAAGGTTAAGAAGTCACTCAAGGCTAGCCGTACTAAGTCATATCGTCACGCT
CATAACGTAGCTGTAGTTGCTGAAAAATCAGTTGCAGAAAAGGACGCGGACTTTGACCGTTGGGAGGCGT
GGCCAAAAGAAACTCAATTGCAGATTGGTACTACCTTGCTTGAAATCTTAGAAGGTAGCGTTTTCTATAA
TGGTGAACCTGTATTTATGCGTGCTATGCGCACTTATGGCGGAAAGACTATTTACTACTTACAAACTTCT
GAAAGTGTAGGCCAGTGGATTAGCGCATTCAAAGAGCACGTAGCGCAATTAAGCCCAGCTTATGCCCCTT
GCGTAATCCCTCCTCGTCCT
